Addgene plasmid #91238: pACYCDuet_M42FG121VDHFR_R166QTS
Purpose: bacterial co-expression of folA (DHFR) and thyA(TS) with a barcode within the noncoding region between the genes
Depositing lab: Kimberly Reynolds. Depositing organization: University of Texas Southwestern Medical Center. Publication: A Two-Enzyme Adaptive Unit within Bacterial Folate Metabolism. Schober AF, Mathis AD, Ingle C, Park JO, Chen L, Rabinowitz JD, Junier I, Rivoire O, Reynolds KA. Cell Rep. 2019 Jun 11;27(11):3359-3370.e7. doi: 10.1016/j.celrep.2019.05.030. PubMed 31189117.
Backbone
  Vector backbone: pACYCDuet-1
  Backbone manufacturer: Novagen
  Vector type: Bacterial Expression
Growth in bacteria
  Bacterial resistance: Chloramphenicol, 25 μg/mL
  Growth temperature: 37°C
  Growth strain: DH5alpha
  Copy number: Unknown
Gene/Insert 1
  Gene/Insert name: folA (alt name: DHFR)
  Species: E. coli
  Mutation: M42FG121
  Promoter: T7
  Tag / fusion protein: 6xHis (N terminal on backbone)
  Cloning method: Restriction Enzyme; 5′ cloning site BamHI (unknown if destroyed); 3′ cloning site SalI (unknown if destroyed)
  Sequencing primers: 5′ unknown
Gene/Insert 2
  Gene/Insert name: thyA (alt name: TS)
  Species: E.coli
  Mutation: R166Q
  Promoter: T7
  Cloning method: Restriction Enzyme; 5′ cloning site NotI (unknown if destroyed); 3′ cloning site XhoI (unknown if destroyed)
  Sequencing primers: 5′ unknown
Terms and licenses: Academic/Nonprofit Terms; Industry Terms: Not Available to Industry
How to cite: pACYCDuet_M42FG121VDHFR_R166QTS was a gift from Kimberly Reynolds (Addgene plasmid # 91238 ; http://n2t.net/addgene:91238 ; RRID:Addgene_91238)
