[The description below was written by a language model from this plasmid's Addgene catalogue record and pLannotate feature annotations shown in this document.]
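Description:
pACYCDuet_M42FG121VDHFR_R166QTS is a bacterial co-expression plasmid built on the Novagen pACYCDuet-1 backbone, carrying mutant alleles of two E. coli folate-pathway enzymes: dihydrofolate reductase (folA, DHFR) and thymidylate synthase (thyA, TS). The 5.2 kb plasmid replicates from the medium-copy p15A origin, which is compatible with ColE1-type plasmids, and is selected with chloramphenicol through the cat gene and its native promoter. A lacI gene with its own promoter supplies the lac repressor. Short annotated fragments of TcR, IS1 and an RSF origin appear to be backbone remnants or partial matches rather than functional elements.

The payload follows the standard Duet arrangement of two tandem cassettes. Each gene sits behind its own T7 promoter and lac operator, so expression depends on T7 RNA polymerase and can be induced with IPTG. A single T7 terminator lies downstream of the second cassette. The folA cassette is preceded by the T7 gene 10 ribosome binding site and, according to the catalogue, carries a backbone-derived N-terminal 6xHis tag, although the feature table does not annotate that tag separately. The plasmid name indicates that DHFR bears M42F and G121V; the mutation field is truncated to "M42FG121". TS carries R166Q. S-tag and SET1 fragments are annotated just after thyA, but the record does not say whether they are translated.

A barcode lies in the noncoding region between the two genes, although it is not annotated in the feature table. A barcode like this would typically allow the DHFR/TS allele combination to be identified by sequencing. The associated publication describes these two enzymes as an adaptive unit within bacterial folate metabolism, which suggests the plasmid is used to examine how paired DHFR and TS variants behave together.
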