Features (pLannotate 1.2.2; 20 found; start..end, strand, type, name):
     12..53      +  CDS            S-Tag (fragment): affinity and epitope tag derived from pancreatic ribonuclease A
     83..100     +  CDS            SET1 (fragment): solubility-enhancement tag derived from T7 phage gene 10B
    108..155     +  terminator     T7 terminator: transcription terminator for bacteriophage T7 RNA polymerase
    379..1035    -  CDS            cat: CAT_ECOLX - Experimental evidence at protein level: Swiss-Prot protein existence level 1. This enzyme is an effector of chloramphenicol resistance in bacteria. From Escherichia coli. This protein is used as a marker in many commonly used cloning vectors, such as pACYC184.
   1036..1138    -  promoter       cat promoter: promoter of the E. coli cat gene encoding chloramphenicol acetyltransferase
   1259..1402    +  mobile_element IS1 (fragment): prokaryotic transposable element IS1
   1521..1576    -  rep_origin     RSF ori (fragment): Plasmids containing the RSF 1030 origin of replication can be propagated in E. coli cells that contain additional plasmids with compatible origins.
   1664..2209    -  rep_origin     p15A ori: Plasmids containing the medium-copy-number p15A origin of replication can be propagated in E. coli cells that contain a second plasmid with the ColE1 origin.
   2321..2385    -  CDS            TcR (fragment): tetracycline efflux protein; tet; confers resistance to tetracycline
   2400..2421    -  protein_bind   CAP binding site: CAP binding activates transcription in the presence of cAMP. E. coli catabolite activator protein
   2434..3516    -  CDS            lacI: lac repressor; lacI; The lac repressor binds to the lac operator to inhibit transcription in E. coli. This inhibition can be relieved by adding lactose or isopropyl-β-D-thiogalactopyranoside (IPTG).
   3517..3594    -  promoter       lacI promoter: lacI
   3602..3637    -  CDS            TcR (fragment): tetracycline efflux protein; tet; confers resistance to tetracycline
   3640..3658    +  promoter       T7 promoter: promoter for bacteriophage T7 RNA polymerase
   3659..3683    +  protein_bind   lac operator: The lac repressor binds to the lac operator to inhibit transcription in E. coli. This inhibition can be relieved by adding lactose or isopropyl-β-D-thiogalactopyranoside (IPTG). lac repressor encoded by lacI
   3698..3720    +  RBS            RBS: efficient ribosome binding site from bacteriophage T7 gene 10 (Olins and Rangwala, 1989)
   3769..4248    +  CDS            ecDHFR: E. coli dihydrofolate reductase; folA
   4321..4339    +  promoter       T7 promoter: promoter for bacteriophage T7 RNA polymerase
   4340..4364    +  protein_bind   lac operator: The lac repressor binds to the lac operator to inhibit transcription in E. coli. This inhibition can be relieved by adding lactose or isopropyl-β-D-thiogalactopyranoside (IPTG). lac repressor encoded by lacI
   4419..5210    +  CDS            thyA: TYSY_ECO57 - Experimental evidence at protein level: Swiss-Prot protein existence level 1. Catalyzes the reductive methylation of 2'-deoxyuridine-5'- monophosphate (dUMP) to 2'-deoxythymidine-5'-monophosphate (dTMP) while utilizing 5,10-methylenetetrahydrofolate (mTHF) as the methyl donor and reductant in the reaction, yielding dihydrofolate (DHF) as a by- product. This enzymatic reaction provides an intracellular de novo source of dTMP, an essential precursor for DNA biosynthesis. From Escherichia coli O157:H7.
>Addgene plasmid #91238 | pACYCDuet_M42FG121VDHFR_R166QTS | addgene full sequence | sequence record 178599 | Addgene NGS Result
TCGAGTCTGGTAAAGAAACCGCTGCTGCGAAATTTGAACGCCAGCACATGGACTCGTCTACTAGCGCAGC
TTAATTAACCTAGGCTGCTGCCACCGCTGAGCAATAACTAGCATAACCCCTTGGGGCCTCTAAACGGGTC
TTGAGGGGTTTTTTGCTGAAACCTCAGGCATTTGAGAAGCACACGGTCACACTGCTTCCGGTAGTCAATA
AACCGGTAAACCAGCAATAGACATAAGCGGCTATTTAACGACCCTGCCCTGAACCGACGACCGGGTCGAA
TTTGCTTTCGAATTTCTGCCATTCATCCGCTTATTATCACTTATTCAGGCGTAGCAACCAGGCGTTTAAG
GGCACCAATAACTGCCTTAAAAAAATTACGCCCCGCCCTGCCACTCATCGCAGTACTGTTGTAATTCATT
AAGCATTCTGCCGACATGGAAGCCATCACAAACGGCATGATGAACCTGAATCGCCAGCGGCATCAGCACC
TTGTCGCCTTGCGTATAATATTTGCCCATAGTGAAAACGGGGGCGAAGAAGTTGTCCATATTGGCCACGT
TTAAATCAAAACTGGTGAAACTCACCCAGGGATTGGCTGAGACGAAAAACATATTCTCAATAAACCCTTT
AGGGAAATAGGCCAGGTTTTCACCGTAACACGCCACATCTTGCGAATATATGTGTAGAAACTGCCGGAAA
TCGTCGTGGTATTCACTCCAGAGCGATGAAAACGTTTCAGTTTGCTCATGGAAAACGGTGTAACAAGGGT
GAACACTATCCCATATCACCAGCTCACCGTCTTTCATTGCCATACGGAACTCCGGATGAGCATTCATCAG
GCGGGCAAGAATGTGAATAAAGGCCGGATAAAACTTGTGCTTATTTTTCTTTACGGTCTTTAAAAAGGCC
GTAATATCCAGCTGAACGGTCTGGTTATAGGTACATTGAGCAACTGACTGAAATGCCTCAAAATGTTCTT
TACGATGCCATTGGGATATATCAACGGTGGTATATCCAGTGATTTTTTTCTCCATTTTAGCTTCCTTAGC
TCCTGAAAATCTCGATAACTCAAAAAATACGCCCGGTAGTGATCTTATTTCATTATGGTGAAAGTTGGAA
CCTCTTACGTGCCGATCAACGTCTCATTTTCGCCAAAAGTTGGCCCAGGGCTTCCCGGTATCAACAGGGA
CACCAGGATTTATTTATTCTGCGAAGTGATCTTCCGTCACAGGTATTTATTCGGCGCAAAGTGCGTCGGG
TGATGCTGCCAACTTACTGATTTAGTGTATGATGGTGTTTTTGAGGTGCTCCAGTGGCTTCTGTTTCTAT
CAGCTGTCCCTCCTGTTCAGCTACTGACGGGGTGGTGCGTAACGGCAAAAGCACCGCCGGACATCAGCGC
TAGCGGAGTGTATACTGGCTTACTATGTTGGCACTGATGAGGGTGTCAGTGAAGTGCTTCATGTGGCAGG
AGAAAAAAGGCTGCACCGGTGCGTCAGCAGAATATGTGATACAGGATATATTCCGCTTCCTCGCTCACTG
ACTCGCTACGCTCGGTCGTTCGACTGCGGCGAGCGGAAATGGCTTACGAACGGGGCGGAGATTTCCTGGA
AGATGCCAGGAAGATACTTAACAGGGAAGTGAGAGGGCCGCGGCAAAGCCGTTTTTCCATAGGCTCCGCC
CCCCTGACAAGCATCACGAAATCTGACGCTCAAATCAGTGGTGGCGAAACCCGACAGGACTATAAAGATA
CCAGGCGTTTCCCCCTGGCGGCTCCCTCGTGCGCTCTCCTGTTCCTGCCTTTCGGTTTACCGGTGTCATT
CCGCTGTTATGGCCGCGTTTGTCTCATTCCACGCCTGACACTCAGTTCCGGGTAGGCAGTTCGCTCCAAG
CTGGACTGTATGCACGAACCCCCCGTTCAGTCCGACCGCTGCGCCTTATCCGGTAACTATCGTCTTGAGT
CCAACCCGGAAAGACATGCAAAAGCACCACTGGCAGCAGCCACTGGTAATTGATTTAGAGGAGTTAGTCT
TGAAGTCATGCGCCGGTTAAGGCTAAACTGAAAGGACAAGTTTTGGTGACTGCGCTCCTCCAAGCCAGTT
ACCTCGGTTCAAAGAGTTGGTAGCTCAGAGAACCTTCGAAAAACCGCCCTGCAAGGCGGTTTTTTCGTTT
TCAGAGCAAGAGATTACGCGCAGACCAAAACGATCTCAAGAAGATCATCTTATTAATCAGATAAAATATT
TCTAGATTTCAGTGCAATTTATCTCTTCAAATGTAGCACCTGAAGTCAGCCCCATACGATATAAGTTGTA
ATTCTCATGTTAGTCATGCCCCGCGCCCACCGGAAGGAGCTGACTGGGTTGAAGGCTCTCAAGGGCATCG
GTCGAGATCCCGGTGCCTAATGAGTGAGCTAACTTACATTAATTGCGTTGCGCTCACTGCCCGCTTTCCA
GTCGGGAAACCTGTCGTGCCAGCTGCATTAATGAATCGGCCAACGCGCGGGGAGAGGCGGTTTGCGTATT
GGGCGCCAGGGTGGTTTTTCTTTTCACCAGTGAGACGGGCAACAGCTGATTGCCCTTCACCGCCTGGCCC
TGAGAGAGTTGCAGCAAGCGGTCCACGCTGGTTTGCCCCAGCAGGCGAAAATCCTGTTTGATGGTGGTTA
ACGGCGGGATATAACATGAGCTGTCTTCGGTATCGTCGTATCCCACTACCGAGATGTCCGCACCAACGCG
CAGCCCGGACTCGGTAATGGCGCGCATTGCGCCCAGCGCCATCTGATCGTTGGCAACCAGCATCGCAGTG
GGAACGATGCCCTCATTCAGCATTTGCATGGTTTGTTGAAAACCGGACATGGCACTCCAGTCGCCTTCCC
GTTCCGCTATCGGCTGAATTTGATTGCGAGTGAGATATTTATGCCAGCCAGCCAGACGCAGACGCGCCGA
GACAGAACTTAATGGGCCCGCTAACAGCGCGATTTGCTGGTGACCCAATGCGACCAGATGCTCCACGCCC
AGTCGCGTACCGTCTTCATGGGAGAAAATAATACTGTTGATGGGTGTCTGGTCAGAGACATCAAGAAATA
ACGCCGGAACATTAGTGCAGGCAGCTTCCACAGCAATGGCATCCTGGTCATCCAGCGGATAGTTAATGAT
CAGCCCACTGACGCGTTGCGCGAGAAGATTGTGCACCGCCGCTTTACAGGCTTCGACGCCGCTTCGTTCT
ACCATCGACACCACCACGCTGGCACCCAGTTGATCGGCGCGAGATTTAATCGCCGCGACAATTTGCGACG
GCGCGTGCAGGGCCAGACTGGAGGTGGCAACGCCAATCAGCAACGACTGTTTGCCCGCCAGTTGTTGTGC
CACGCGGTTGGGAATGTAATTCAGCTCCGCCATCGCCGCTTCCACTTTTTCCCGCGTTTTCGCAGAAACG
TGGCTGGCCTGGTTCACCACGCGGGAAACGGTCTGATAAGAGACACCGGCATACTCTGCGACATCGTATA
ACGTTACTGGTTTCACATTCACCACCCTGAATTGACTCTCTTCCGGGCGCTATCATGCCATACCGCGAAA
GGTTTTGCGCCATTCGATGGTGTCCGGGATCTCGACGCTCTCCCTTATGCGACTCCTGCATTAGGAAATT
AATACGACTCACTATAGGGGAATTGTGAGCGGATAACAATTCCCCTGTAGAAATAATTTTGTTTAACTTT
AATAAGGAGATATACCATGGGCAGCAGCCATCACCATCATCACCACAGCCAGGATCCGATGATCAGTCTG
ATTGCGGCGTTAGCGGTAGATCGCGTTATCGGCATGGAAAACGCCATGCCGTGGAACCTGCCTGCCGATC
TCGCCTGGTTTAAACGCAACACCTTAAATAAACCCGTGATTTTCGGCCGCCATACCTGGGAATCAATCGG
TCGTCCGTTGCCAGGACGCAAAAATATTATCCTCAGCAGTCAACCGGGTACGGACGATCGCGTAACGTGG
GTGAAGTCGGTGGATGAAGCCATCGCGGCGTGTGGTGACGTACCAGAAATCATGGTGATTGGCGGCGGTC
GCGTTTATGAACAGTTCTTGCCAAAAGCGCAAAAACTGTATCTGACGCATATCGACGCAGAAGTGGAAGT
CGACACCCATTTCCCGGATTACGAGCCGGATGACTGGGAATCGGTATTCAGCGAATTCCACGATGCTGAT
GCGCAGAACTCTCACAGCTATTGCTTTGAGATTCTGGAGCGGCGGTAACCTGTGCGGCCGCGACAGATGC
TTAAGTCGAACAGAAAGTAATCGTATTGTACACGGCCGCATAATCGAAATTAATACGACTCACTATAGGG
GAATTGTGAGCGGATAACAATTCCCCATCTTAGTATATTAGTTAAGTATAAGAAGGAGATATACATATGG
CAGATCTCATGAAACAGTACCTGGAGCTGATGCAAAAAGTTCTGGATGAGGGTACCCAGAAAAACGACCG
CACGGGTACCGGAACGCTGAGCATTTTTGGCCATCAGATGCGTTTTAACCTGCAGGACGGATTCCCGCTG
GTTACGACCAAACGCTGCCACCTGCGTAGCATTATTCATGAGCTGCTGTGGTTTCTGCAAGGTGACACTA
ACATCGCGTATCTGCACGAAAACAATGTGACGATCTGGGATGAATGGGCCGATGAAAACGGCGATCTGGG
CCCAGTGTATGGTAAACAGTGGCGCGCCTGGCCAACGCCAGATGGCCGCCACATCGATCAGATCACGACC
GTGCTGAATCAACTGAAAAACGACCCGGACAGCCGCCGCATTATTGTTTCCGCGTGGAATGTGGGTGAAC
TGGATAAAATGGCGCTGGCGCCGTGCCATGCATTCTTCCAGTTTTACGTTGCGGACGGTAAGCTGAGCTG
TCAACTTTATCAGCAGAGCTGCGATGTTTTCCTCGGCCTGCCGTTCAATATCGCCAGCTACGCGTTACTG
GTGCATATGATGGCGCAGCAGTGCGACCTGGAGGTGGGTGATTTTGTCTGGACCGGCGGTGATACCCACC
TGTACAGCAACCATATGGACCAAACGCATCTGCAATTGAGCCGTGAGCCGCGTCCGCTGCCGAAACTGAT
TATTAAGCGCAAACCCGAGAGCATCTTTGACTATCGTTTCGAAGACTTCGAGATTGAAGGCTACGATCCG
CACCCGGGTATCAAAGCGCCGGTGGCTATCTAAC
